Addgene plasmid #184757: pYN2_1
Purpose: Plasmid for genome editing by CRISPR/Cas9
Depositing lab: Yvonne Nygård. Depositing organization: Chalmers University of Technology. Publication: A CRISPR activation and interference toolkit for industrial Saccharomyces cerevisiae strain KE6-12. Camara E, Lenitz I, Nygard Y. Sci Rep. 2020 Sep 3;10(1):14605. doi: 10.1038/s41598-020-71648-w. PubMed 32884066.
Backbone
  Vector backbone: MoClo-YTK
  Total vector size (bp): 10429
  Vector type: Bacterial Expression, Yeast Expression, Synthetic Biology
  Selectable markers: Neomycin (select with G418)
Growth in bacteria
  Bacterial resistance: Ampicillin, 100 μg/mL
  Growth temperature: 37°C
  Growth strain: DH5alpha
  Copy number: Low Copy
Gene/Insert 1
  Gene/Insert name: Cas9
  gRNA/shRNA sequence: NA
  Species: Streptococcus pyogenes
  Promoter: PGK1
  Tag / fusion protein: 2xNLS
  Cloning method: Gateway Cloning
  Sequencing primers: 5′ Golden Gate Assembly; 3′ Golden Gate Assembly
Gene/Insert 2
  Gene/Insert name: sgRNA scaffold where sfGFP is replaced with gRNA protospacer of interest, which will be proceeded by the HDV Ribozyme
  gRNA/shRNA sequence: NA-sgRNA scaffold
  Species: Synthetic
  Promoter: tRNA-Phe-HDV Ribozyme
  Cloning method: Gateway Cloning
  Sequencing primers: 5′ Golden Gate Assembly; 3′ Golden Gate Assembly
Resource information
  A portion of this plasmid was derived from a plasmid made by: All parts derived from MoClo-YTK (Kit #1000000061)
Terms and licenses: Academic/Nonprofit Terms; Industry Terms: Not Available to Industry
How to cite: pYN2_1 was a gift from Yvonne Nygård (Addgene plasmid # 184757 ; http://n2t.net/addgene:184757 ; RRID:Addgene_184757)
