[The description below was written by a language model from this plasmid's Addgene catalogue record and pLannotate feature annotations shown in this document.]
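Description:
pYN2_1 is an E. coli–yeast shuttle plasmid of about 10.4 kb, assembled from MoClo Yeast Toolkit (MoClo-YTK) parts, for CRISPR/Cas9 genome editing in Saccharomyces cerevisiae. In bacteria it replicates from a ColE1/pUC-type origin and is selected with ampicillin through the β-lactamase gene. The catalogue entry lists it as low copy, although the annotated origin is of the high-copy type. In yeast it is maintained as a centromeric episome through a CEN6/ARS element and selected with G418 via the kanMX cassette. This dominant marker suits prototrophic industrial strains such as the one addressed in the associated CRISPR toolkit publication. The cloning method is listed as Gateway, but the primer fields and the toolkit origin point to Golden Gate assembly.

The plasmid carries two expression units. The first is Streptococcus pyogenes Cas9, recorded as driven by the PGK1 promoter. It is fused at its C-terminus to two tandem SV40 nuclear localization signals and followed by a PGK1 terminator fragment. The promoter itself was not picked up in the feature table, and the Cas9 coding sequence spans the numbering origin of the circular record.

The second unit is a guide RNA cassette in which a tRNA-Phe acts as the RNA polymerase III promoter. According to the record, an HDV ribozyme sits between the tRNA and the guide, where self-cleavage would release the 5′ leader from the mature transcript. Between this leader and the S. pyogenes gRNA scaffold lies a superfolder GFP dropout cassette with bacterial rrnB T1 and T7Te terminators. Replacing sfGFP with a protospacer of interest yields a functional sgRNA, and loss of fluorescence in E. coli colonies would indicate correct clones. No targeting sequence is present in the plasmid as deposited.
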