Features (pLannotate 1.2.2; 15 found; start..end, strand, type, name):
   1752..1772    +  CDS            SV40 NLS: nuclear localization signal of SV40 (simian virus 40) large T antigen
   1776..1796    +  CDS            SV40 NLS: nuclear localization signal of SV40 (simian virus 40) large T antigen
   1815..2039    +  terminator     PGK1 terminator (fragment): S. cerevisae PGK1; transcription terminator for 3-phosphoglycerate kinase gene
   2127..3482    +  gene           kanMX: yeast selectable marker conferring kanamycin resistance (Wach et al., 1994)
   3285..3482    +  terminator     TEF terminator: Ashbya gossypii TEF terminator
   3487..3990    +  misc_feature   CEN/ARS: S. cerevisiae CEN6 centromere fused to an autonomously replicating sequence
   4101..4961    -  CDS            AmpR: β-lactamase; bla; confers resistance to ampicillin, carbenicillin, and related antibiotics
   4962..5066    -  promoter       AmpR promoter: bla
   5169..5757    +  rep_origin     ori: high-copy-number ColE1/pMB1/pBR322/pUC origin of replication
   5987..6077    +  ncRNA          tRNA: Accession: RF00005 - tRNA
   6322..7035    +  CDS            superfolder GFP: GFP variant that folds robustly even when fused to poorly folded proteins (Pédelacq et al., 2006)
   7047..7118    +  terminator     rrnB T1 terminator: transcription terminator T1 from the E. coli rrnB gene
   7134..7161    +  terminator     T7Te terminator: phage T7 early transcription terminator
   7175..7250    +  misc_RNA       gRNA scaffold: guide RNA scaffold for the Streptococcus pyogenes CRISPR/Cas9 system
   8074..1739    +  CDS            cas9 (across the origin): CAS9_STRP1 - Also known as csn1 From Streptococcus pyogenes serotype M1.
>Addgene plasmid #184757 | pYN2_1 | addgene full sequence | sequence record 421882 | Addgene NGS Result
AGGAGCTCGGGTCACAGATCCTTAAAGAGCACCCGGTGGAAAACACCCAGCTTCAGAATGAGAAGCTCTA
TCTGTACTACCTTCAAAATGGACGCGATATGTATGTGGACCAAGAGCTTGATATCAACAGGCTCTCAGAC
TACGACGTGGACCATATCGTCCCTCAGAGCTTCCTCAAAGACGACTCAATTGACAATAAGGTGCTGACTC
GCTCAGACAAGAACCGGGGAAAGTCAGATAACGTGCCCTCAGAGGAAGTCGTGAAAAAGATGAAGAACTA
TTGGCGCCAGCTTCTGAACGCAAAGCTGATCACTCAGCGGAAGTTCGACAATCTCACTAAGGCTGAGAGG
GGCGGACTGAGCGAACTGGACAAAGCAGGATTCATTAAACGGCAACTTGTGGAGACTCGGCAGATTACTA
AACATGTCGCCCAAATCCTTGACTCACGCATGAATACCAAGTACGACGAAAACGACAAACTTATCCGCGA
GGTGAAGGTGATTACCCTGAAGTCCAAGCTGGTCAGCGATTTCAGAAAGGACTTTCAATTCTACAAAGTG
CGGGAGATCAATAACTATCATCATGCTCATGACGCATATCTGAATGCCGTGGTGGGAACCGCCCTGATCA
AGAAGTACCCAAAGCTGGAAAGCGAGTTCGTGTACGGAGACTACAAGGTCTACGACGTGCGCAAGATGAT
TGCCAAATCTGAGCAGGAGATCGGAAAGGCCACCGCAAAGTACTTCTTCTACAGCAACATCATGAATTTC
TTCAAGACCGAAATCACCCTTGCAAACGGTGAGATCCGGAAGAGGCCGCTCATCGAGACTAATGGGGAGA
CTGGCGAAATCGTGTGGGACAAGGGCAGAGATTTCGCTACCGTGCGCAAAGTGCTTTCTATGCCTCAAGT
GAACATCGTGAAGAAAACCGAGGTGCAAACCGGAGGCTTTTCTAAGGAATCAATCCTCCCCAAGCGCAAC
TCCGACAAGCTCATTGCAAGGAAGAAGGATTGGGACCCTAAGAAGTACGGCGGATTCGATTCACCAACTG
TGGCTTATTCTGTCCTGGTCGTGGCTAAGGTGGAAAAAGGAAAGTCTAAGAAGCTCAAGAGCGTGAAGGA
ACTGCTGGGTATCACCATTATGGAGCGCAGCTCCTTCGAGAAGAACCCAATTGACTTTCTCGAAGCCAAA
GGTTACAAGGAAGTCAAGAAGGACCTTATCATCAAGCTCCCAAAGTATAGCCTGTTCGAACTGGAGAATG
GGCGGAAGCGGATGCTCGCCTCCGCTGGCGAACTTCAGAAGGGTAATGAGCTGGCTCTCCCCTCCAAGTA
CGTGAATTTCCTCTACCTTGCAAGCCATTACGAGAAGCTGAAGGGGAGCCCCGAGGACAACGAGCAAAAG
CAACTGTTTGTGGAGCAGCATAAGCATTATCTGGACGAGATCATTGAGCAGATTTCCGAGTTTTCTAAAC
GCGTCATTCTCGCTGATGCCAACCTCGATAAAGTCCTTAGCGCATACAATAAGCACAGAGACAAACCAAT
TCGGGAGCAGGCTGAGAATATCATCCACCTGTTCACCCTCACCAATCTTGGTGCCCCTGCCGCATTCAAG
TACTTCGACACCACCATCGACCGGAAACGCTATACCTCCACCAAAGAAGTGCTGGACGCCACCCTCATCC
ACCAGAGCATCACCGGACTTTACGAAACTCGGATTGACCTCTCACAGCTCGGAGGGGATGAGGGAGCTGA
TCCAAAAAAGAAGAGAAAGGTAGATCCAAAAAAGAAGAGAAAGGTATAAGGATCCTAACTCGAGATTGAA
TTGAATTGAAATCGATAGATCAATTTTTTTCTTTTCTCTTTCCCCATCCTTTACGCTAAAATAATAGTTT
ATTTTATTTTTTGAATATTTTTTATTTATATACGTATATATAGACTATTATTTATCTTTTAATGATTATT
AAGATTTTTATTAAAAAAAAATTCGCTCCTCTTTTAATGCCTTTATGCAGTTTTTTTTTCCCATTCGATA
TTTCTATGTGCTGAGCAGTTACAGAGATGTTACGAACCACTAGTGCACTGCAGTACAGTTTAGCTTGCCT
CGTCCCCGCCGGGTCACCCGGCCAGCGACATGGAGGCCCAGAATACCCTCCTTGACAGTCTTGACGTGCG
CAGCTCAGGGGCATGATGTGACTGTCGCCCGTACATTTAGCCCATACATCCCCATGTATAATCATTTGCA
TCCATACATTTTGATGGCCGCACGGCGCGAAGCAAAAATTACGGCTCCTCGCTCCAGACCTGCGAGCAGG
GAAACGCTCCCCTCACAGACGCGTTGAATTGTCCCCACGCCGCGCCCCTGTAGAGAAATATAAAAGGTTA
GGATTTGCCACTGAGGTTCTTCTTTCATATACTTCCTTTTAAAATCTTGCTAGGATACAGTTCTCACATC
ACATCCGAACATAAACAAAAATGGGTAAGGAAAAGACTCACGTTTCGAGGCCGCGATTAAATTCCAACAT
GGATGCTGATTTATATGGGTATAAATGGGCTCGCGATAATGTCGGGCAATCAGGTGCGACAATCTATCGA
TTGTATGGGAAGCCCGATGCGCCAGAGTTGTTTCTGAAACATGGCAAAGGTAGCGTTGCCAATGATGTTA
CAGATGAGATGGTCAGACTAAACTGGCTGACGGAATTTATGCCTCTTCCGACCATCAAGCATTTTATCCG
TACTCCTGATGATGCATGGTTACTCACCACTGCGATCCCCGGCAAAACAGCATTCCAGGTATTAGAAGAA
TATCCTGATTCAGGTGAAAATATTGTTGATGCGCTGGCAGTGTTCCTGCGCCGGTTGCATTCGATTCCTG
TTTGTAATTGTCCTTTTAACAGCGATCGCGTATTTCGTCTGGCTCAGGCGCAATCACGAATGAATAACGG
TTTGGTTGATGCGAGTGATTTTGATGACGAGCGTAATGGCTGGCCTGTTGAACAAGTCTGGAAAGAAATG
CATAAGCTTTTGCCATTCTCACCGGATTCAGTCGTCACTCATGGTGATTTCTCACTTGATAACCTTATTT
TTGACGAGGGGAAATTAATAGGTTGTATTGATGTTGGACGAGTCGGAATCGCAGACCGATACCAGGATCT
TGCCATCCTATGGAACTGCCTCGGTGAGTTTTCTCCTTCATTACAGAAACGGCTTTTTCAAAAATATGGT
ATTGATAATCCTGATATGAATAAATTGCAGTTTCATTTGATGCTCGATGAGTTTTTCTAAAGTAACTGAC
AATAAAAAGATTCTTGTTTTCAAGAACTTGTCATTTGTATAGTTTTTTTATATTGTAGTTGTTCTATTTT
AATCAAATGTTAGCGTGATTTATATTTTTTTTCGCCTCGACATCATCTGCCCAGATGCGAAGTTAAGTGC
GCAGAAAGTAATATCATGCGTCAATCGTATGTGAATGCTGGTCGCTATACTGGAGTATCACGTGCTATAA
AAATAATTATAATTTAAATTTTTTAATATAAATATATAAATTAAAAATAGAAAGTAAAAAAAGAAATTAA
AGAAAAAATAGTTTTTGTTTTCCGAAGATGTAAAAGACTCTAGGGGGATCGCCAACAAATACTACCTTTT
ATCTTGCTCTTCCTGCTCTCAGGTATTAATGCCGAATTGTTTCATCTTGTCTGTGTAGAAAACCACACAC
GAAAATCCTGTGATTTTACATTTTACTTATCGTTAATCGAATGTATATCTATTTAATCTGCTTTTCTTGT
CTAATAAATATATATGTAAAGTACGCTTTTTGTTGAAATTTTTTAAACCTTTGTTTATTTTTTTTTCTTC
ATTCCGTAACTCTTCTACCTTCTTTATTTACTTTCTAAAATCCAAATACAAAACATAAAAATAAATAAAC
ACAGAGTAAATTCCCAAATTATTCCATCATTAAAAGATACGAGGCGCGTGTAAGTTACAGGCAAGCGATC
CGTCCCGAGCGGCCGCGATTATCAAAAAGGATCTTCACCTAGATCCTTTTAAATTAAAAATGAAGTTTTA
AATCAATCTAAAGTATATATGAGTAAACTTGGTCTGACAGTTACCAATGCTTAATCAGTGAGGCACCTAT
CTCAGCGATCTGTCTATTTCGTTCATCCATAGTTGCCTGACTCCCCGTCGTGTAGATAACTACGATACGG
GAGGGCTTACCATCTGGCCCCAGTGCTGCAATGATACCGCGGGACCCACGCTCACCGGCTCCAGATTTAT
CAGCAATAAACCAGCCAGCCGGAAGGGCCGAGCGCAGAAGTGGTCCTGCAACTTTATCCGCCTCCATCCA
GTCTATTAATTGTTGCCGGGAAGCTAGAGTAAGTAGTTCGCCAGTTAATAGTTTGCGCAACGTTGTTGCC
ATTGCTACAGGCATCGTGGTGTCACGCTCGTCGTTTGGTATGGCTTCATTCAGCTCCGGTTCCCAACGAT
CAAGGCGAGTTACATGATCCCCCATGTTGTGCAAAAAAGCGGTTAGCTCCTTCGGTCCTCCGATCGTTGT
CAGAAGTAAGTTGGCCGCAGTGTTATCACTCATGGTTATGGCAGCACTGCATAATTCTCTTACTGTCATG
CCATCCGTAAGATGCTTTTCTGTGACTGGTGAGTACTCAACCAAGTCATTCTGAGAATAGTGTATGCGGC
GACCGAGTTGCTCTTGCCCGGCGTCAATACGGGATAATACCGCGCCACATAGCAGAACTTTAAAAGTGCT
CATCATTGGAAAACGTTCTTCGGGGCGAAAACTCTCAAGGATCTTACCGCTGTTGAGATCCAGTTCGATG
TAACCCACTCGTGCACCCAACTGATCTTCAGCATCTTTTACTTTCACCAGCGTTTCTGGGTGAGCAAAAA
CAGGAAGGCAAAATGCCGCAAAAAAGGGAATAAGGGCGACACGGAAATGTTGAATACTCATACTCTTCCT
TTTTCAATATTATTGAAGCATTTATCAGGGTTATTGTCTCATGAGCGGATACATATTTGAATGTATTTAG
AAAAATAAACAAATAGGGGTTCCGCGCACATTTCCCCGAAAAGTGCCACCTGTCATGACCAAAATCCCTT
AACGTGAGTTTTCGTTCCACTGAGCGTCAGACCCCGTAGAAAAGATCAAAGGATCTTCTTGAGATCCTTT
TTTTCTGCGCGTAATCTGCTGCTTGCAAACAAAAAAACCACCGCTACCAGCGGTGGTTTGTTTGCCGGAT
CAAGAGCTACCAACTCTTTTTCCGAAGGTAACTGGCTTCAGCAGAGCGCAGATACCAAATACTGTTCTTC
TAGTGTAGCCGTAGTTAGGCCACCACTTCAAGAACTCTGTAGCACCGCCTACATACCTCGCTCTGCTAAT
CCTGTTACCAGTGGCTGCTGCCAGTGGCGATAAGTCGTGTCTTACCGGGTTGGACTCAAGACGATAGTTA
CCGGATAAGGCGCAGCGGTCGGGCTGAACGGGGGGTTCGTGCACACAGCCCAGCTTGGAGCGAACGACCT
ACACCGAACTGAGATACCTACAGCGTGAGCTATGAGAAAGCGCCACGCTTCCCGAAGGGAGAAAGGCGGA
CAGGTATCCGGTAAGCGGCAGGGTCGGAACAGGAGAGCGCACGAGGGAGCTTCCAGGGGGAAACGCCTGG
TATCTTTATAGTCCTGTCGGGTTTCGCCACCTCTGACTTGAGCGTCGATTTTTGTGATGCTCGTCAGGGG
GGCGGAGCCTATGGAAAAACGCCAGCAACGCGGCCTTTTTACGGTTCCTGGCCTTTTGCTGGCCTTTTGC
TCACATGTTCTTTCCTGCGTTATCCCCTGATTCTGTGGATAACCGTGCGGCCGCCCCTGAATTCGCATCT
AGACTGAATGTGCTTCAGTATTACATTTTTTGCCTTCAACGCCTTGATTGTTCTATTTTTGCTAATAATA
AATCTATTTCATCGGACTAAAAGTCCATTAGTTGTAAGCGGATTTAGCTCAGTTGGGAGAGCGCCAGACT
GAAGAAAAACTTCGGTCAAGTCATCTGGAGGTCCTGTGTTCGATCCACAGAATTCGCAGATGGCCGGCAT
GGTCCCAGCCTCCTCGCTGGCGCCGGCTGGGCAACACCTTCGGGTGGCGAATGGGACTTGAGACGGAAAG
TGAAACGTGATTTCATGCGTCATTTTGAACATTTTGTAAATCTTATTTAATAATGTGTGCGGCAATTCAC
ATTTAATTTATGAATGTTTTCTTAACATCGCGGCAACTCAAGAAACGGCAGGTTCGGATCTTAGCTACTA
GAGAAAGAGGAGAAATACTAGATGCGTAAAGGCGAAGAGCTGTTCACTGGTGTCGTCCCTATTCTGGTGG
AACTGGATGGTGATGTCAACGGTCATAAGTTTTCCGTGCGTGGCGAGGGTGAAGGTGACGCAACTAATGG
TAAACTGACGCTGAAGTTCATCTGTACTACTGGTAAACTGCCGGTTCCTTGGCCGACTCTGGTAACGACG
CTGACTTATGGTGTTCAGTGCTTTGCTCGTTATCCGGACCATATGAAGCAGCATGACTTCTTCAAGTCCG
CCATGCCGGAAGGCTATGTGCAGGAACGCACGATTTCCTTTAAGGATGACGGCACGTACAAAACGCGTGC
GGAAGTGAAATTTGAAGGCGATACCCTGGTAAACCGCATTGAGCTGAAAGGCATTGACTTTAAAGAGGAC
GGCAATATCCTGGGCCATAAGCTGGAATACAATTTTAACAGCCACAATGTTTACATCACCGCCGATAAAC
AAAAAAATGGCATTAAAGCGAATTTTAAAATTCGCCACAACGTGGAGGATGGCAGCGTGCAGCTGGCTGA
TCACTACCAGCAAAACACTCCAATCGGTGATGGTCCTGTTCTGCTGCCAGACAATCACTATCTGAGCACG
CAAAGCGTTCTGTCTAAAGATCCGAACGAGAAACGCGATCATATGGTTCTGCTGGAGTTCGTAACCGCAG
CGGGCATCACGCATGGTATGGATGAACTGTACAAATGACCAGGCATCAAATAAAACGAAAGGCTCAGTCG
AAAGACTGGGCCTTTCGTTTTATCTGTTGTTTGTCGGTGAACGCTCTCTACTAGAGTCACACTGGCTCAC
CTTCGGGTGGGCCTTTCTGCGTTTATACGTCTCAGTTTTAGAGCTAGAAATAGCAAGTTAAAATAAGGCT
AGTCCGTTATCAACTTGAAAAAGTGGCACCGAGTCGGTGCTTTTTTTATTTTTTGTCACTATTGTTATGT
AAAATGCCACCTCTGACAGTATGGAACGCAAACTTCTGTCTAGTGGATACTGATGAGACCAAACCAGATG
TCAACACAGCTACAACGGTGAGTAAGGAAAGAGTGAGGAACTATCGCATACCTGCATTTAAAGATGCCGA
TTTGGGCGCGAATCCTTTATTTTGGCTTCACCCTCATACTATTATCAGGGCCAGAAAAAGGAAGTGTTTC
CCTCCTTCTTGAATTGATGTTACCCTCATAAAGCACGTGGCCTCTTATCGAGAAAGAAATTACCGTCGCT
CGTGATTTGTTTGCAAAAAGAACAAAACTGAAAAAACCCAGACACGCTCGACTTCCTGTCATCCTATTGA
TTGCAGCTTCCAATTTCGTCACACAACAAGGTCCTAGCGACGGCTCACAGGTTTTGTAACAAGCAATCGA
AGGTTCTGGAATGGCGGGAAAGGGTTTAGTACCACATGCTATGATGCCCACTGTGATCTCCAGAGCAAAG
TTCGTTCGATCGTACTGTTACTCTCTCTCTTTCAAACAGAATTGTCCGAATCGTGTGACAACAACAGCCT
GTTCTCACACACTCTTTTCTTCTAACCAAGGGGGTGGTTTAGTTTAGTAGAACCTCGTGAAACTTACATT
TACATATATATAAACTTGCATAAATTGGTCAATGCAAGAAATACATATTTGGTCTTTTCTAATTCGTAGT
TTTTCAAGTTCTTAGATGCTTTCTTTTTCTCTTTTTTACAGATCATCAAGGAAGTAATTATCTACTTTTT
ACAACAAATATAAAACAAGATCTATGGACAAGAAGTATTCTATCGGACTGGATATCGGGACTAATAGCGT
CGGGTGGGCCGTGATCACTGACGAGTACAAGGTGCCCTCTAAGAAGTTCAAGGTGCTCGGGAACACCGAC
CGGCATTCCATCAAGAAAAATCTGATCGGAGCTCTCCTCTTTGATTCAGGGGAAACCGCTGAAGCAACCC
GCCTCAAGCGGACTGCTAGACGGCGGTACACCAGGAGGAAGAACCGGATTTGTTACCTTCAAGAGATATT
CTCCAACGAAATGGCAAAGGTCGACGACAGCTTCTTCCATAGGCTGGAAGAATCATTCCTCGTGGAAGAG
GATAAGAAGCATGAACGGCATCCCATCTTCGGTAATATCGTCGACGAGGTGGCCTATCACGAGAAATACC
CAACCATCTACCATCTTCGCAAAAAGCTGGTGGACTCAACCGACAAGGCAGACCTCCGGCTTATCTACCT
GGCCCTGGCCCACATGATCAAGTTCAGAGGCCACTTCCTGATCGAGGGCGACCTCAATCCTGACAATAGC
GATGTGGATAAACTGTTCATCCAGCTGGTGCAGACTTACAACCAGCTCTTTGAAGAGAACCCCATCAATG
CAAGCGGAGTCGATGCCAAGGCCATTCTGTCAGCCCGGCTGTCAAAGAGCCGCAGACTTGAGAATCTTAT
CGCTCAGCTGCCGGGTGAAAAGAAAAATGGACTGTTCGGGAACCTGATTGCTCTTTCACTTGGGCTGACT
CCCAATTTCAAGTCTAATTTCGACCTGGCAGAGGATGCCAAGCTGCAACTGTCCAAGGACACCTATGATG
ACGATCTCGACAACCTCCTGGCCCAGATCGGTGACCAATACGCCGACCTTTTCCTTGCTGCTAAGAATCT
TTCTGACGCCATCCTGCTGTCTGACATTCTCCGCGTGAACACTGAAATCACCAAGGCCCCTCTTTCAGCT
TCAATGATTAAGCGGTATGATGAGCACCACCAGGACCTGACCCTGCTTAAGGCACTCGTCCGGCAGCAGC
TTCCGGAGAAGTACAAGGAAATCTTCTTTGACCAGTCAAAGAATGGATACGCCGGCTACATCGACGGAGG
TGCCTCCCAAGAGGAATTTTATAAGTTTATCAAACCTATCCTTGAGAAGATGGACGGCACCGAAGAGCTC
CTCGTGAAACTGAATCGGGAGGATCTGCTGCGGAAGCAGCGCACTTTCGACAATGGGAGCATTCCCCACC
AGATCCATCTTGGGGAGCTTCACGCCATCCTTCGGCGCCAAGAGGACTTCTACCCCTTTCTTAAGGACAA
CAGGGAGAAGATTGAGAAAATTCTCACTTTCCGCATCCCCTACTACGTGGGACCCCTCGCCAGAGGAAAT
AGCCGGTTTGCTTGGATGACCAGAAAGTCAGAAGAAACTATCACTCCCTGGAACTTCGAAGAGGTGGTGG
ACAAGGGAGCCAGCGCTCAGTCATTCATCGAACGGATGACTAACTTCGATAAGAACCTCCCCAATGAGAA
GGTCCTGCCGAAACATTCCCTGCTCTACGAGTACTTTACCGTGTACAACGAGCTGACCAAGGTGAAATAT
GTCACCGAAGGGATGAGGAAGCCCGCATTCCTGTCAGGCGAACAAAAGAAGGCAATTGTGGACCTTCTGT
TCAAGACCAATAGAAAGGTGACCGTGAAGCAGCTGAAGGAGGACTATTTCAAGAAAATTGAATGCTTCGA
CTCTGTGGAGATTAGCGGGGTCGAAGATCGGTTCAACGCAAGCCTGGGTACTTACCATGATCTGCTTAAG
ATCATCAAGGACAAGGATTTTCTGGACAATGAGGAGAACGAGGACATCCTTGAGGACATTGTCCTGACTC
TCACTCTGTTCGAGGACCGGGAAATGATCGAGGAGAGGCTTAAGACCTACGCCCATCTGTTCGACGATAA
AGTGATGAAGCAACTTAAACGGAGAAGATATACCGGATGGGGACGCCTTAGCCGCAAACTCATCAACGGA
ATCCGGGACAAACAGAGCGGAAAGACCATTCTTGATTTCCTTAAGAGCGACGGATTCGCTAATCGCAACT
TCATGCAACTTATCCATGATGATTCCCTGACCTTTAAGGAGGACATCCAGAAGGCCCAAGTGTCTGGACA
AGGTGACTCACTGCACGAGCATATCGCAAATCTGGCTGGTTCACCCGCTATTAAGAAGGGTATTCTCCAG
ACCGTGAAAGTCGTGGACGAGCTGGTCAAGGTGATGGGTCGCCATAAACCAGAGAACATTGTCATCGAGA
TGGCCAGGGAAAACCAGACTACCCAGAAGGGACAGAAGAACAGCAGGGAGCGGATGAAAAGAATTGAGGA
AGGGATTA
